>Addgene plasmid #159805 | pCFJ1359 - Intron GG2 - smu-1 | addgene full sequence | sequence record 317103 | Addgene NGS Result
TCATTTTTAATTTAAAAGGATCTAGGTGAAGATCCTTTTTGATAATCTCATGACCAAAATCCCTTAACGT
GAGTTTTCGTTCCACTGAGCGTCAGACCCCGTAGAAAAGATCAAAGGATCTTCTTGAGATCCTTTTTTTC
TGCGCGTAATCTGCTGCTTGCAAACAAAAAAACCACCGCTACCAGCGGTGGTTTGTTTGCCGGATCAAGA
GCTACCAACTCTTTTTCCGAAGGTAACTGGCTTCAGCAGAGCGCAGATACCAAATACTGTTCTTCTAGTG
TAGCCGTAGTTAGGCCACCACTTCAAGAACTCTGTAGCACCGCCTACATACCTCGCTCTGCTAATCCTGT
TACCAGTGGCTGCTGCCAGTGGCGATAAGTCGTGTCTTACCGGGTTGGACTCAAGACGATAGTTACCGGA
TAAGGCGCAGCGGTCGGGCTGAACGGGGGGTTCGTGCACACAGCCCAGCTTGGAGCGAACGACCTACACC
GAACTGAGATACCTACAGCGTGAGCTATGAGAAAGCGCCACGCTTCCCGAAGGGAGAAAGGCGGACAGGT
ATCCGGTAAGCGGCAGGGTCGGAACAGGAGAGCGCACGAGGGAGCTTCCAGGGGGAAACGCCTGGTATCT
TTATAGTCCTGTCGGGTTTCGCCACCTCTGACTTGAGCGTCGATTTTTGTGATGCTCGTCAGGGGGGCGG
AGCCTATGGAAAAACGCCAGCAACGCGGCCTTTTTACGGTTCCTGGTCTTTTGCTGGCCTTTTGCTCACA
TGTTCTTTCCTGCGTTATCCCCTGATTCTGTGGATAACCGTATTACCGCCTTTGAGTGAGCTGATACCAG
CGGATAACAATTTCACACAGGAAACAGCTATGACCATGATTACGCCAAGCTATCAACTTTGTATAGAAAA
GTTGGTGAATTGTAATACGACTCACTATAGGGCGAATTAATTCGAGCTCGGTACCCAGCTTGCTTGTTCT
TTTTGCAGAAGCTCAGAATAAACGCTCAACTTTGGCAGCAAGTTTGTACAAAAAAGCAGGCTGGTCTCAA
TGTCTACCTGCCTGCCTACCGCCTAAATTTTTTGTGAAGTTTCTTCAAAAAATCCAGAAAAAAAAACAAT
TTTCATACGATTTTTTCCCTTAAAATTGTGAATTTTCATGCTTTTTAGCCCCAAAAGTCATTATTTGAGA
AAAAATTTCATACAAAAAAGTTTTGAGAAATACACAATTTTTTAAATGTAATTTTCAAATTTTCAATTTT
CAACTAGAAAATTCACAAAACTTGTAAATTTTGGACCAAAACATTTATACAATTACTTTTTTTGAATCTA
ATAACTACAATAACTACAAATTTAACAAGAGACCACCCAGCTTTCTTGTACAAAGTGGACCAGCCTCAAG
AACACCCGAATGGAGTCTCTAAGCTACATAATACCAACTTACACTTTACAAAATGTTGTCCCCCAAAATG
TAGCCATTCGTATCTGCTCCTAATAAAAAGAAAGTTTCTTCACATTCTAAAAAAAAAAAAAAAAAAAAAA
AAAAAAAAAMCCCCCCCCCCCCTGCAGGCATGCATTAATTAAAGGCCATGATGGCCAGCTAGCTTGAGTA
TTCTATAGTGTCACCTAAATAGCTTGGCCAACTTTATTATACATAGTTGATAATTCACTGGCCGTCGTTT
TACAACGTCGTGACTGGGAAAACCCTGGCGTTACCCAACTTAATCGCCTTGCAGCACATCCCCCTTTCGC
CAGCTGGCGTAATAGCGAAGAGGCCCGCACCGATCGCCCTTCCCAACAGTTGCGCAGCCTGAATGGCGAA
TGGCGCCTGATGCGGTATTTTCTCCTTACGCATCTGTGCGGTATTTCACACCGCATATGGTGCACTCTCA
GTGCAATCTGCTCTGATGCCGCATAGTTAAGCCAGCCCCGACACCCGCCAACACCCGCTGACGCGCCCTG
ACGGGCTTGTCTGCTCCCGGCATCCGCTTACAGACAAGCTGTGACCGTCTCCGGGAGCTGCATGTGTCAG
AGGTTTTCACCGTCATCACCGAAACGCGCGAGACGAAAGGGCCTCGTGATACGCCTATTTTTATAGGTTA
ATGTCATGATAATAATGGTTTCTTAGACGTCAGGTGGCACTTTTCGGGGAAATGTGCGCGGAACCCCTAT
TTGTTTATTTTTCTAAATACATTCAAATATGTATCCGCTCATGAGACAATAACCCTGATAAATGCTTCAA
TAATATTGAAAAAGGAAGAGTATGAGTATTCAACATTTCCGTGTCGCCCTTATTCCCTTTTTTGCGGCAT
TTTGCCTTCCTGTTTTTGCTCACCCAGAAACGCTGGTGAAAGTAAAAGATGCTGAAGATCAGTTGGGTGC
ACGAGTGGGTTACATCGAACTGGATCTCAACAGCGGTAAGATCCTTGAGAGTTTTCGCCCCGAAGAACGT
TTTCCAATGATGAGCACTTTTAAAGTTCTGCTATGTGGCGCGGTATTATCCCGTATTGACGCCGGGCAAG
AGCAACTCGGTCGCCGCATACACTATTCTCAGAATGACTTGGTTGAGTACTCACCAGTCACAGAAAAGCA
TCTTACGGATGGCATGACAGTAAGAGAATTATGCAGTGCTGCCATAACCATGAGTGATAACACTGCGGCC
AACTTACTTCTGACAACGATCGGAGGACCGAAGGAGCTAACCGCTTTTTTGCACAACATGGGGGATCATG
TAACTCGCCTTGATCGTTGGGAACCGGAGCTGAATGAAGCCATACCAAACGACGAGCGTGACACCACGAT
GCCTGTAGCAATGGCAACAACGTTGCGCAAACTATTAACTGGCGAACTACTTACTCTAGCTTCCCGGCAA
CAATTAATAGACTGGATGGAGGCGGATAAAGTTGCAGGACCACTTCTGCGCTCGGCCCTTCCGGCTGGCT
GGTTTATTGCTGATAAATCTGGAGCCGGTGAGCGTGGGTCTCGCGGTATCATTGCAGCACTGGGGTCAGA
TGGTAAGCCCTCCCGTATCGTAGTTATCTACACGACGGGGAGTCAGGCAACTATGGATGAACGAAATAGA
CAGATCGCTGAGATAGGTGCCTCACTGATTAAGCATTGGTAACTGTCAGACCAAGTTTACTCATATATAC
TTTAGATTGATTTAAAACT
Features (pLannotate 1.2.2; 15 found; start..end, strand, type, name):
    124..712     +  rep_origin     ori: high-copy-number ColE1/pMB1/pBR322/pUC origin of replication
    894..914     +  protein_bind   attB4: mutant version of attB; core recombination site for the Gateway® BP reaction BP Clonase™
    923..941     +  promoter       T7 promoter: promoter for bacteriophage T7 RNA polymerase
    949..966     +  misc_feature   MCS (fragment): pUC18/19 multiple cloning site
    973..1015    +  5'UTR          Xenopus globin 5'-UTR: translational enhancer from the 5'-UTR of the major beta-globin gene of Xenopus laevis
   1019..1039    +  protein_bind   attB1: mutant version of attB; core recombination site for the Gateway® BP reaction BP Clonase™
   1368..1388    -  protein_bind   attB2: mutant version of attB; core recombination site for the Gateway® BP reaction BP Clonase™
   1389..1513    +  3'UTR          Xenopus globin 3'-UTR: 3'-UTR of the major beta-globin gene of Xenopus laevis
   1612..1630    -  promoter       SP6 promoter: promoter for bacteriophage SP6 RNA polymerase
   1639..1659    -  protein_bind   attB3: mutant version of attB; core recombination site for the Gateway® BP reaction BP Clonase™
   1663..1820    +  CDS            lacZα (fragment): LacZα fragment of β-galactosidase; lacZ fragment
   1826..1925    -  misc_feature   bom (fragment): basis of mobility region from pBR322
   2027..2062    -  CDS            rop (fragment): Rop protein, which maintains plasmids at low copy number; rop
   2157..2261    +  promoter       AmpR promoter: bla
   2262..3122    +  CDS            AmpR: β-lactamase; bla; confers resistance to ampicillin, carbenicillin, and related antibiotics
