[The description below was written by a language model from this plasmid's Addgene catalogue record and pLannotate feature annotations shown in this document.]
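Description:
pCFJ1359 - Intron GG2 - smu-1 is a small (about 3.2 kb) parts plasmid from a C. elegans transgene engineering toolkit, catalogued as a worm expression vector built by Gateway cloning in the pDEST R4-R3 backbone. It is propagated in E. coli at high copy from a ColE1/pUC-type origin and selected with ampicillin through the bla (AmpR) gene and its promoter. Short annotated fragments of lacZα, bom and rop are backbone remnants with no evident functional role.

The payload is a Golden Gate compatible intron derived from the C. elegans gene smu-1 that contains PATCs (periodic A/T clusters), a sequence feature associated with resistance to germline silencing in the worm. The intron itself is not annotated in the feature table, but it presumably lies in the roughly 330 bp unannotated interval between the attB1 and attB2 sites. This central segment sits within a multisite Gateway arrangement bounded by attB4 and attB3. The attB4–attB1 slot carries a T7 promoter, a polylinker fragment and the Xenopus β-globin 5'-UTR, and the attB2–attB3 slot carries the Xenopus β-globin 3'-UTR and an inward-facing SP6 promoter. These flanking elements are typical of in vitro transcription vectors; the record does not say whether they have any purpose here, and no worm promoter or coding sequence is annotated. The type IIS restriction sites and overhangs used for Golden Gate assembly are also not given.

The stated use is as a donor module: the "GG2" intron is inserted into synthetic transgenes by Golden Gate assembly to reduce their germline silencing. The associated work concerns expression from simple extrachromosomal arrays.
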