Addgene plasmid #159805: pCFJ1359 - Intron GG2 - smu-1
Purpose: Golden Gate compatible intron with PATCs for reduced germline silencing
Depositing lab: Christian Froekjaer-Jensen. Depositing organization: King Abdullah University of Science and Technology (KAUST). Publication: Engineering rules that minimize germline silencing of transgenes in simple extrachromosomal arrays in C. elegans. Aljohani MD, El Mouridi S, Priyadarshini M, Vargas-Velazquez AM, Frokjaer-Jensen C. Nat Commun. 2020 Dec 9;11(1):6300. doi: 10.1038/s41467-020-19898-0. PubMed 33298957.
Backbone
  Vector backbone: pDEST R4-R3
  Vector type: Worm Expression
Growth in bacteria
  Bacterial resistance: Ampicillin, 100 μg/mL
  Growth temperature: 37°C
  Growth strain: DH5alpha
  Copy number: High Copy
Gene/Insert
  Gene/Insert name: Intron GG2 - smu-1
  Species: C. elegans (nematode)
  Mutation: Not applicable
  Cloning method: Gateway Cloning
Terms and licenses: Academic/Nonprofit Terms; Industry Terms: Not Available to Industry
Depositor comments: See www.wormbuilder.org for more information.
How to cite: pCFJ1359 - Intron GG2 - smu-1 was a gift from Christian Froekjaer-Jensen (Addgene plasmid # 159805 ; http://n2t.net/addgene:159805 ; RRID:Addgene_159805)
